>Addgene plasmid #209547 | pBTK1057 | addgene full sequence | sequence record 484525 | Addgene NGS Result
AAAAAAACCACCGCTACCAGCGGTGGTTTGTTTGCCGGATCAAGAGCTACCAACTCTTTTTCCGAAGGTA
ACTGGCTTCAGCAGAGCGCAGATACCAAATACTGTTCTTCTAGTGTAGCCGTAGTTAGGCCACCACTTCA
AGAACTCTGTAGCACCGCCTACATACCTCGCTCTGCTAATCCTGTTACCAGTGGCTGCTGCCAGTGGCGA
TAAGTCGTGTCTTACCGGGTTGGACTCAAGACGATAGTTACCGGATAAGGCGCAGCGGTCGGGCTGAACG
GGGGGTTCGTGCACACAGCCCAGCTTGGAGCGAACGACCTACACCGAACTGAGATACCTACAGCGTGAGC
TATGAGAAAGCGCCACGCTTCCCGAAGGGAGAAAGGCGGACAGGTATCCGGTAAGCGGCAGGGTCGGAAC
AGGAGAGCGCACGAGGGAGCTTCCAGGGGGAAACGCCTGGTATCTTTATAGTCCTGTCGGGTTTCGCCAC
CTCTGACTTGAGCGTCGATTTTTGTGATGCTCGTCAGGGGGGCGGAGCCTATGGAAAAACGCCAGCAACG
CGGCCTTTTTACGGTTCCTGGCCTTTTGCTGGCCTTTTGCTCACATGTTCTTTCCTGCGTTATCCCCTGA
TTCTGTGGATAACCGTGCGGCCGCCCCTGAATTCAACCTGCCCTATACCGTATGGTTTTTATTCATGGCA
GGCTGTCTGTCCCTGTTTCTGTGTATTTCTTATATCTATTACCGCAACAAATTCATAACAACCTACGCAT
ACCTACCCTACGGACGTGCCAGCAACGCCGACCAGCTTCCCAACGTCAACTGGATAAAATTAACCAGCCC
CTGCCTGCCTGAGACCTCTGTCATTAATGGCATTGTTGCCGACCTGCACGAACCTGAGCTCGACAACCAC
TGGCAGAAATTTCTTGCCCGGCAAACCCTCAATGGCATGCCTGTCTACAATATTCGTCAGGTAGAAGAAT
TTCTTACCGGACGGGTTAAAATTCATCACCTATATGAAAATGATCTTGGTTCTTTGCTGCCTTCACCAAC
CTATGTATTGATTAAACGCGTATTCGACATCGTTCTTATCCTGCTATCCGCCCCTGTTACCCTGCCGGTA
ATGCTTATTACTGCCATTGCCATCAAACTTGAAAGCCCGGGTAACATCCTGTTCCGGCAAAACCGTGTAG
GACGCAGCGGCAAAGAATTCTGTATTTATAAATTTCGCAGCATGTGCAGCGATTCAGAGAAAAACGGTGC
CCGCATGGCGCAACTTGGGGATGCCCGCGTCACCCGTATCGGACACATCATCCGCAAAACCCGCATCGAC
GAGCTGCCGCAGTTCTGGAACATCCTGAAAGGTGACATGAGCCTGATTGGTCCCCGCCCTGAGCAAAAAG
TATTTGTCGACCAGTTTATTCAGGAAATTCCCTTTTATGACTACCGCCATATTGTCAAACCCGGTATTTC
CGGCTGGGCGCAAGTTACTCAGGGCTACGCTGCCGACACCGAACAAACCCAGATAAAAATCGAACATGAT
TTTTACTACATCAAACATTTTTCCTTCTCACTCGACATACTCATATTCTTCAAAACCCTCAAAACCATGC
TCACCGGCTTCGGCGCACGCTAACCCAGCCATCCCCATACAAAACGCTACCAGTAAAATCTTACCGGTAG
CGTTGCAATACACTTACAAAAACCACATAGCACAACTGCCGAACGTGGCAATTCGTCGCAATACAACGCT
TTGGCAGTTTATTCTTGACATGTAGTGAGGGGGCTGGTATAATCACATAGTACTGTTATACAGAAACAGA
GGAGATATTACATATGAGTAAAGGAGAAGAGCTTTTCACAGGAGTTGTCCCAATCCTCGTGGAATTAGAC
GGTGATGTTAATGGGCACAAGTTCTCTGTCAGTGGAGAGGGTGAAGGCGACGCAACATATGGCAAGCTGA
CCCTTAAATTTATTTGCACCACGGGTAAACTACCTGTTCCATGGCCAACACTGGTCACTACGTTCGGGTA
TGGGGTTCAGTGCTTTGCGCGCTACCCAGATCACATGAAACAGCACGACTTTTTCAAGAGTGCAATGCCC
GAAGGCTATGTACAGGAGAGAACCATCTTTTTTAAGGATGACGGCAACTATAAGACACGCGCCGAAGTGA
AGTTCGAGGGTGATACCCTTGTTAATAGAATCGAGTTAAAGGGTATTGACTTTAAGGAAGATGGAAATAT
TTTAGGCCACAAACTGGAATATAACTATAACTCCCATAATGTGTACATTATGGCCGACAAGCAAAAGAAC
GGTATCAAGGTTAACTTCAAGATCAGACACAACATTGAGGATGGAAGCGTTCAACTAGCCGACCATTACC
AACAAAACACCCCAATTGGCGATGGGCCTGTGCTGTTACCAGACAACCATTACCTGTCCACTCAATCTGC
CCTTTCGAAAGATCCCAACGAAAAGCGCGACCACATGGTCCTTCTTGAGTTTGTCACGGCTGCTGGGATT
ACACACGGCATGGATGAACTATACAAATAAATCCGTAATCGTTAATCCGCAAATCCCTCTGATGTTACAT
TGCACAAGATAAAAATATATCATCATGAACAATAAAACTGTCTGCTTACATAAACAGTAATACAAGGGGT
GTTATGAGCCATATTCAACGGGAAACGTCTTGCTCCAGGCCGCGATTAAATTCCAACATGGATGCTGATT
TATATGGGTATAAATGGGCTCGCGATAATGTCGGGCAATCAGGTGCGACAATCTATCGATTGTATGGGAA
GCCCGATGCGCCAGAGTTGTTTCTGAAACATGGCAAAGGTAGCGTTGCCAATGATGTTACAGATGAGATG
GTCAGACTAAACTGGCTGACGGAATTTATGCCTCTTCCGACCATCAAGCATTTTATCCGTACTCCTGATG
ATGCATGGTTACTCACCACTGCGATCCCCGGGAAAACAGCATTCCAGGTATTAGAAGAATATCCTGATTC
AGGTGAAAATATTGTTGATGCGCTGGCAGTGTTCCTGCGCCGGTTGCATTCGATTCCTGTTTGTAATTGT
CCTTTTAACAGCGATCGCGTATTTCGCCTCGCTCAGGCGCAATCACGAATGAATAACGGTTTGGTTGATG
CGAGTGATTTTGATGACGAGCGTAATGGCTGGCCTGTTGAACAAGTCTGGAAAGAAATGCATAAGCTTTT
GCCATTCTCACCGGATTCAGTCGTCACTCATGGTGATTTCTCACTTGATAACCTTATTTTTGACGAGGGG
AAATTAATAGGTTGTATTGATGTTGGACGAGTCGGAATCGCAGACCGATACCAGGATCTTGCCATCCTAT
GGAACTGCCTCGGTGAGTTTTCTCCTTCATTACAGAAACGGCTTTTTCAAAAATATGGTATTGATAATCC
TGATATGAATAAATTGCAGTTTCATTTGATGCTCGATGAGTTTTTCTAATCAGAATTGGTTAATTGGTTG
TAACACGCGGCTGGCTGCACCAGTAACGCTGATTATCTGGCTCTAGAAAAAACTCAAATACCAAAATTTA
TCAGACACGGATAAAAATGATTAAACGTATTGTAAATATAAATACCTTATCGAATAAATGCAGATGACTA
ATGTTCTGAAAAAAGATAAGCTACAATGAACTATCACAAACCGATGCAATGCTCAGGGAGCCGGCATGAC
CCTGTTTCTACCCTTGATTTACCTGCTCTGTGGTCTGATCGCCGGCAAATTAACCCGGGATACAAAACCT
GTTTTGTCTCTGCTACTGACAAAATTTATTATCCCTGTCGTAATTATCTATAATATAGCGACCAATTTCA
GCAATATGGGCGCGGTATTAATTACCACTATTGTTGTTATGAGCATAATGCTGCTTGCCGGTAAATTTCT
CCGGATCAATCCGGTAAGCACCCTGTGTTTCAGCTATCTGAATATTGGCTGGCTCGGTCTTCCCATAGCA
GCCTCACTCTTTGGTAATCAGGCTGCCGCAATATTTATATCTGCCTATATCGGCAGTTCTATTGTCGGTA
ACTCACTTGGGGCATGGCTGCTTACCGGCATCCGGTTCAATATCAGAAAACTGATTCAAATGCCTCCCGT
CATTGCCCTTATTATTGGCTGCTTATTGTTACCACTGGGTAAACAAATCCGCGAGCTGGATATAATTTAT
TCCCTCGCTAAATTTCTGATGAGCTTTCTTGGCATGGCTATTCTTGGTATGTGGCTGGCTAAAAGCAGAA
TTACACTGACCGACATCAGAAACACCATTCAGACCTTCCTGAAAAAAGCTGCGGCTTATTTCTGCATCCT
CTCCGCCCTGCTTGGCCTTGCCTGTCTGTGCCAACAGAACCTTATTCTGGAAAATAGTGCCGCACTTTAC
TTATTTTGCCTGCTTCCTCCGGCAGCCAATATCATTGTTCTTGAAACCCACTATCTGGGTACCGGTTACT
CCGTTAAGAATTCTACAGCGGCCGCGATTATCAAAAAGGATCTTCACCTAGATCCTTTTAAATTAAAAAT
GAAGTTTTAAATCAATCTAAAGTATATATGAGTAAACTTGGTCTGACAGTTACCAATGCTTAATCAGTGA
GGCACCTATCTCAGCGATCTGTCTATTTCGTTCATCCATAGTTGCCTGACTCCCCGTCGTGTAGATAACT
ACGATACGGGAGGGCTTACCATCTGGCCCCAGTGCTGCAATGATACCGCGGGACCCACGCTCACCGGCTC
CAGATTTATCAGCAATAAACCAGCCAGCCGGAAGGGCCGAGCGCAGAAGTGGTCCTGCAACTTTATCCGC
CTCCATCCAGTCTATTAATTGTTGCCGGGAAGCTAGAGTAAGTAGTTCGCCAGTTAATAGTTTGCGCAAC
GTTGTTGCCATTGCTACAGGCATCGTGGTGTCACGCTCGTCGTTTGGTATGGCTTCATTCAGCTCCGGTT
CCCAACGATCAAGGCGAGTTACATGATCCCCCATGTTGTGCAAAAAAGCGGTTAGCTCCTTCGGTCCTCC
GATCGTTGTCAGAAGTAAGTTGGCCGCAGTGTTATCACTCATGGTTATGGCAGCACTGCATAATTCTCTT
ACTGTCATGCCATCCGTAAGATGCTTTTCTGTGACTGGTGAGTACTCAACCAAGTCATTCTGAGAATAGT
GTATGCGGCGACCGAGTTGCTCTTGCCCGGCGTCAATACGGGATAATACCGCGCCACATAGCAGAACTTT
AAAAGTGCTCATCATTGGAAAACGTTCTTCGGGGCGAAAACTCTCAAGGATCTTACCGCTGTTGAGATCC
AGTTCGATGTAACCCACTCGTGCACCCAACTGATCTTCAGCATCTTTTACTTTCACCAGCGTTTCTGGGT
GAGCAAAAACAGGAAGGCAAAATGCCGCAAAAAAGGGAATAAGGGCGACACGGAAATGTTGAATACTCAT
ACTCTTCCTTTTTCAATATTATTGAAGCATTTATCAGGGTTATTGTCTCATGAGCGGATACATATTTGAA
TGTATTTAGAAAAATAAACAAATAGGGGTTCCGCGCACATTTCCCCGAAAAGTGCCACCTGTCATGACCA
AAATCCCTTAACGTGAGTTTTCGTTCCACTGAGCGTCAGACCCCGTAGAAAAGATCAAAGGATCTTCTTG
AGATCCTTTTTTTCTGCGCGTAATCTGCTGCTTGCAAAC
Features (pLannotate 1.2.2; 6 found; start..end, strand, type, name):
    668..1630    +  CDS            wecA (fragment): WECA_AERHY - Experimental evidence at protein level: Swiss-Prot protein existence level 1. Transfers N-acetyl-galactosamine (GalNAc) to undecaprenyl phosphate, a step in the assembly of the repeating-unit of the O- antigen. Shows no activity with UDP-N-acetyl-alpha-D-glucosamine. From Aeromonas hydrophila.
   1834..2547    +  CDS            GFPmut3: GFPmut3 is a basic (constitutively fluorescent) green fluorescent protein published in 1996, derived from Aequorea victoria. It is reported to be a very rapidly-maturing weak dimer.
   2664..3479    +  CDS            KanR: aminoglycoside phosphotransferase; aph(3')-Ia; confers resistance to kanamycin in bacteria or G418 (Geneticin®) in eukaryotes
   4600..5460    -  CDS            AmpR: β-lactamase; bla; confers resistance to ampicillin, carbenicillin, and related antibiotics
   5461..5565    -  promoter       AmpR promoter: bla
   5668..547     +  rep_origin     ori (across the origin): high-copy-number ColE1/pMB1/pBR322/pUC origin of replication
