[The description below was written by a language model from this plasmid's Addgene catalogue record and pLannotate feature annotations shown in this document.]
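Description:
pBTK1057 is a synthetic biology plasmid assembled with the Bee Microbiome Toolkit (BTK) on the pYTK095 backbone, built to deliver a KanR plus GFP cassette into the chromosome of the honey bee gut symbiont Snodgrassella alvi. The backbone contributes a high-copy ColE1/pUC-type origin of replication and a β-lactamase gene (AmpR) with its own bla promoter. Together with the kanamycin marker in the payload, these allow the plasmid to be maintained in E. coli under ampicillin and kanamycin selection. The insert of about 3.8 kb was joined to the roughly 1.9 kb backbone by BsaI-based Golden Gate-style assembly, which destroyed the flanking BsaI sites.

The payload consists of a GFPmut3 coding sequence followed, in the same orientation, by an aph(3')-Ia kanamycin resistance gene. According to the catalogue entry, the cassette is targeted to the S. alvi wkB2 genome within the SALWKB2_RS11215/SALWKB2_RS11220 intergenic region, described as a neutral site. The feature table does not explicitly annotate homology arms. However, unannotated stretches lie on both sides of the cassette, and the upstream region includes a fragment scored as a wecA-like glycosyltransferase. That fragment probably reflects S. alvi genomic sequence serving as one arm rather than a deliberately expressed gene. The promoters driving GFP and KanR are likewise not annotated, so the record does not identify them. The construct is used for single-step genome engineering of S. alvi: homologous recombination places the cassette in the chromosome, and integrants can then be selected with kanamycin and tracked by green fluorescence without disrupting a native gene.
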