Addgene plasmid #209547: pBTK1057
Purpose: BTK assembled plasmid for integrating a KanR+GFP cassette into the S. alvi genome at a neutral site
Depositing lab: Jeffrey Barrick. Depositing organization: University of Texas at Austin. Publication: Single-step genome engineering in the bee gut symbiont Snodgrassella alvi. Lariviere PJ, Ashraf AHMZ, Leonard SP, Miller LG, Moran NA, Barrick JE. bioRxiv [Preprint]. 2023 Sep 20:2023.09.19.558440. doi: 10.1101/2023.09.19.558440. PubMed 37786689.
Backbone
  Vector backbone: pYTK095
  Backbone size w/o insert (bp): 1886
  Vector type: Synthetic Biology
Growth in bacteria
  Bacterial resistance: Ampicillin and Kanamycin, 100 & 50 μg/mL
  Growth temperature: 37°C
  Growth strain: NEB Stable
  Copy number: High Copy
Gene/Insert
  Gene/Insert name: Recombination into the S. alvi wkB2 genome within the SALWKB2_RS11215/SALWKB2_RS11220 intergenic region
  Species: Synthetic
  Insert size (bp): 3822
  Cloning method: Restriction Enzyme; 5′ cloning site BsaI-v2 (destroyed during cloning); 3′ cloning site BsaI-v2 (destroyed during cloning)
Terms and licenses: Academic/Nonprofit Terms; Industry Terms: Not Available to Industry
Depositor comments: Please visit https://doi.org/10.1101/2023.09.19.558440 for bioRxiv preprint.
How to cite: pBTK1057 was a gift from Jeffrey Barrick (Addgene plasmid # 209547 ; http://n2t.net/addgene:209547 ; RRID:Addgene_209547)
